Addgene plasmid #89392: L40C-CRISPR.EFS.dTomato
Purpose: (Empty Backbone) Lentiviral CRISPR-Cas9 delivery for sgRNA (hU6), dTomato coexpression, EFS Promoter driven
Depositing lab: Dirk Heckl. Depositing organization: Medizinische Hochschule Hannover. Publication: CRISPR-Cas9-induced t(11;19)/MLL-ENL translocations initiate leukemia in human hematopoietic progenitor cells in vivo. Reimer J, Knoess S, Labuhn M, Charpentier EM, Gohring G, Schlegelberger B, Klusmann JH, Heckl D. Haematologica. 2017 Jun 1. pii: haematol.2017.164046. doi: 10.3324/haematol.2017.164046. PubMed 28572162.
Backbone
  Vector backbone: SIN40C
  Modifications to backbone: modified pLKO5
  Vector type: Lentiviral, CRISPR
Growth in bacteria
  Bacterial resistance: Ampicillin, 100 μg/mL
  Growth temperature: 37°C
  Growth strain: NEB Stable
  Copy number: High Copy
Terms and licenses: Academic/Nonprofit Terms; Industry Terms: Not Available to Industry
How to cite: L40C-CRISPR.EFS.dTomato was a gift from Dirk Heckl (Addgene plasmid # 89392 ; http://n2t.net/addgene:89392 ; RRID:Addgene_89392)
