[The description below was written by a language model from this plasmid's Addgene catalogue record and pLannotate feature annotations shown in this document.]
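Description:
L40C-CRISPR.EFS.dTomato is an all-in-one, self-inactivating lentiviral CRISPR-Cas9 vector supplied as an empty backbone, meaning no guide sequence has been cloned in. It is built on the SIN40C backbone, recorded as a modified pLKO5, and the sequenced plasmid is about 12.5 kb. In bacteria it is maintained through a high-copy ColE1/pUC-type origin and selected with ampicillin via the β-lactamase gene. An f1 origin and leftover lac and T7/T3 cloning-vector elements are also present in the backbone.

The viral genome is transcribed from a hybrid 5' end in which CMV enhancer, SV40 and RSV promoter elements sit upstream of a truncated HIV-1 5' LTR. This is followed by the Ψ packaging signal, a gag fragment, the RRE for Rev-dependent nuclear export, and the cPPT/CTS. The ΔU3 3' LTR removes viral promoter activity after integration, so expression in target cells depends on the internal promoters, and an SV40 poly(A) signal lies downstream of it.

Two internal cassettes make up the payload. A human U6 Pol III promoter sits upstream of the S. pyogenes guide RNA scaffold, with a short gap between them where a user's spacer would presumably be inserted, although the record does not describe the cloning site. The short EF-1α core (EFS) promoter then drives S. pyogenes Cas9, which the annotation tool splits into N- and C-terminal parts that are contiguous. Cas9 is followed by dTomato and a WPRE that enhances transcript expression. The element linking Cas9 and dTomato is not annotated, so the mechanism of coexpression is not stated. The red-orange fluorescence allows transduced cells to be tracked or sorted. The associated publication used CRISPR-Cas9 to induce chromosomal translocations in human hematopoietic progenitor cells.
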