Features (pLannotate 1.2.2; 31 found; start..end, strand, type, name):
      1..241     +  promoter       U6 promoter: RNA polymerase III promoter for human U6 snRNA
    295..362     +  misc_RNA       tracrRNA (fragment): trans-activating CRISPR RNA for the Streptococcus pyogenes CRISPR/Cas9 system
    411..622     +  promoter       EF-1α core promoter: core promoter for human elongation factor EF-1α
    726..2327    +  CDS            Cas9(N): N-terminal portion of Streptococcus pyogenes Cas9 (Zetsche et al., 2015)
   2328..4826    +  CDS            Cas9(C): C-terminal portion of Streptococcus pyogenes Cas9 (Zetsche et al., 2015)
   4950..5651    +  CDS            dTomato: dTomato is a basic (constitutively fluorescent) orange fluorescent protein published in 2004, derived from Discosoma sp.. It is reported to be a somewhat slowly-maturing dimer with low acid sensitivity.
   5670..6258    +  misc_feature   WPRE: woodchuck hepatitis virus posttranscriptional regulatory element
   6309..6328    +  misc_feature   cPPT/CTS (fragment): central polypurine tract and central termination sequence of HIV-1
   6330..6563    +  LTR            3' LTR (ΔU3): self-inactivating 3' long terminal repeat (LTR) from HIV-1
   6641..6762    +  polyA_signal   SV40 poly(A) signal: SV40 polyadenylation signal
   6802..6937    +  rep_origin     SV40 ori: SV40 origin of replication
   6958..6976    -  promoter       T7 promoter: promoter for bacteriophage T7 RNA polymerase
   6984..7139    +  CDS            lacZα (fragment): LacZα fragment of β-galactosidase; lacZ fragment
   7144..7572    +  rep_origin     f1 ori (sequence partly withheld): f1 bacteriophage origin of replication; arrow indicates direction of (+) strand synthesis
   7625..7729    +  promoter       AmpR promoter: bla
   7730..8590    +  CDS            AmpR: β-lactamase; bla; confers resistance to ampicillin, carbenicillin, and related antibiotics
   8761..9349    +  rep_origin     ori: high-copy-number ColE1/pMB1/pBR322/pUC origin of replication
   9532..9624    +  CDS            lacI (fragment): lac repressor; lacI; The lac repressor binds to the lac operator to inhibit transcription in E. coli. This inhibition can be relieved by adding lactose or isopropyl-β-D-thiogalactopyranoside (IPTG).
   9637..9658    +  protein_bind   CAP binding site: CAP binding activates transcription in the presence of cAMP. E. coli catabolite activator protein
   9673..9703    +  promoter       lac promoter: promoter for the E. coli lac operon
   9707..9729    +  protein_bind   lac operator (fragment): The lac repressor binds to the lac operator to inhibit transcription in E. coli. This inhibition can be relieved by adding lactose or isopropyl-β-D-thiogalactopyranoside (IPTG). lac repressor encoded by lacI
   9772..9790    +  promoter       T3 promoter: promoter for bacteriophage T3 RNA polymerase
   9835..10214   +  enhancer       CMV enhancer: human cytomegalovirus immediate early enhancer
  10271..10462   +  promoter       SV40 promoter (fragment): SV40 enhancer and early promoter
  10481..10707   +  promoter       RSV promoter: Rous sarcoma virus enhancer/promoter
  10708..10888   +  LTR            5' LTR (truncated): truncated 5' long terminal repeat (LTR) from HIV-1
  10935..11060   +  misc_feature   HIV-1 Ψ: packaging signal of human immunodeficiency virus type 1
  11044..11407   +  CDS            HIV-1 gag (fragment): gag protein from human immunodeficiency virus 1; gag
  11553..11786   +  misc_feature   RRE: The Rev response element (RRE) of HIV-1 allows for Rev-dependent mRNA export from the nucleus to the cytoplasm.
  12163..12263   +  CDS            Rev (fragment): human immunodeficiency virus 1 (HIV-1) Rev protein; rev; enhances nuclear export of unspliced and incompletely spliced viral mRNAs
  12313..12430   +  misc_feature   cPPT/CTS: central polypurine tract and central termination sequence of HIV-1
>Addgene plasmid #89392 | L40C-CRISPR.EFS.dTomato | addgene full sequence | sequence record 229088 | Addgene NGS Result
GAGGGCCTATTTCCCATGATTCCTTCATATTTGCATATACGATACAAGGCTGTTAGAGAGATAATTAGAA
TTAATTTGACTGTAAACACAAAGATATTAGTACAAAATACGTGACGTAGAAAGTAATAATTTCTTGGGTA
GTTTGCAGTTTTAAAATTATGTTTTAAAATGGACTATCATATGCTTACCGTAACTTGAAAGTATTTCGAT
TTCTTGGCTTTATATATCTTGTGGAAAGGACGAAACACCGGAGACGTATGTCGACAACTCGTCTCTGTTT
AAGAGCTATGCTGGAAACAGCATAGCAAGTTTAAATAAGGCTAGTCCGTTATCAACTTGAAAAAGTGGCA
CCGAGTCGGTGCTTTTTTGAATTCTCCTCTAGAACTCGAGTGGCTCCGGTGCCCGTCAGTGGGCAGAGCG
CACATCGCCCACAGTCCCCGAGAAGTTGGGGGGAGGGGTCGGCAATTGAACCGGTGCCTAGAGAAGGTGG
CGCGGGGTAAACTGGGAAAGTGATGTCGTGTACTGGCTCCGCCTTTTTCCCGAGGGTGGGGGAGAACCGT
ATATAAGTGCAGTAGTCGCCGTGAACGTTCTTTTTCGCAACGGGTTTGCCGCCAGAACACAGGTGTCGTG
ACGCGGGATCCGCCACCATGGATTACAAAGACGATGACGATAAGATGGCCCCAAAGAAGAAGCGGAAGGT
CGGTATCCACGGAGTCCCAGCAGCCGACAAGAAGTACAGCATCGGCCTGGACATCGGCACCAACTCTGTG
GGCTGGGCCGTGATCACCGACGAGTACAAGGTGCCCAGCAAGAAATTCAAGGTGCTGGGCAACACCGACC
GGCACAGCATCAAGAAGAACCTGATCGGAGCCCTGCTGTTCGACAGCGGCGAAACAGCCGAGGCCACCCG
GCTGAAGAGAACCGCCAGAAGAAGATACACCAGACGGAAGAACCGGATCTGCTATCTGCAAGAGATCTTC
AGCAACGAGATGGCCAAGGTGGACGACAGCTTCTTCCACAGACTGGAAGAGTCCTTCCTGGTGGAAGAGG
ATAAGAAGCACGAGCGGCACCCCATCTTCGGCAACATCGTGGACGAGGTGGCCTACCACGAGAAGTACCC
CACCATCTACCACCTGAGAAAGAAACTGGTGGACAGCACCGACAAGGCCGACCTGCGGCTGATCTATCTG
GCCCTGGCCCACATGATCAAGTTCCGGGGCCACTTCCTGATCGAGGGCGACCTGAACCCCGACAACAGCG
ACGTGGACAAGCTGTTCATCCAGCTGGTGCAGACCTACAACCAGCTGTTCGAGGAAAACCCCATCAACGC
CAGCGGCGTGGACGCCAAGGCCATCCTGTCTGCCAGACTGAGCAAGAGCAGACGGCTGGAAAATCTGATC
GCCCAGCTGCCCGGCGAGAAGAAGAATGGCCTGTTCGGAAACCTGATTGCCCTGAGCCTGGGCCTGACCC
CCAACTTCAAGAGCAACTTCGACCTGGCCGAGGATGCCAAACTGCAGCTGAGCAAGGACACCTACGACGA
CGACCTGGACAACCTGCTGGCCCAGATCGGCGACCAGTACGCCGACCTGTTTCTGGCCGCCAAGAACCTG
TCCGACGCCATCCTGCTGAGCGACATCCTGAGAGTGAACACCGAGATCACCAAGGCCCCCCTGAGCGCCT
CTATGATCAAGAGATACGACGAGCACCACCAGGACCTGACCCTGCTGAAAGCTCTCGTGCGGCAGCAGCT
GCCTGAGAAGTACAAAGAGATTTTCTTCGACCAGAGCAAGAACGGCTACGCCGGCTACATTGACGGCGGA
GCCAGCCAGGAAGAGTTCTACAAGTTCATCAAGCCCATCCTGGAAAAGATGGACGGCACCGAGGAACTGC
TCGTGAAGCTGAACAGAGAGGACCTGCTGCGGAAGCAGCGGACCTTCGACAACGGCAGCATCCCCCACCA
GATCCACCTGGGAGAGCTGCACGCCATTCTGCGGCGGCAGGAAGATTTTTACCCATTCCTGAAGGACAAC
CGGGAAAAGATCGAGAAGATCCTGACCTTCCGCATCCCCTACTACGTGGGCCCTCTGGCCAGGGGAAACA
GCAGATTCGCCTGGATGACCAGAAAGAGCGAGGAAACCATCACCCCCTGGAACTTCGAGGAAGTGGTGGA
CAAGGGCGCTTCCGCCCAGAGCTTCATCGAGCGGATGACCAACTTCGATAAGAACCTGCCCAACGAGAAG
GTGCTGCCCAAGCACAGCCTGCTGTACGAGTACTTCACCGTGTATAACGAGCTGACCAAAGTGAAATACG
TGACCGAGGGAATGAGAAAGCCCGCCTTCCTGAGCGGCGAGCAGAAAAAGGCCATCGTGGACCTGCTGTT
CAAGACCAACCGGAAAGTGACCGTGAAGCAGCTGAAAGAGGACTACTTCAAGAAAATCGAGTGCTTCGAC
TCCGTGGAAATCTCCGGCGTGGAAGATCGGTTCAACGCCTCCCTGGGCACATACCACGATCTGCTGAAAA
TTATCAAGGACAAGGACTTCCTGGACAATGAGGAAAACGAGGACATTCTGGAAGATATCGTGCTGACCCT
GACACTGTTTGAGGACAGAGAGATGATCGAGGAACGGCTGAAAACCTATGCCCACCTGTTCGACGACAAA
GTGATGAAGCAGCTGAAGCGGCGGAGATACACCGGCTGGGGCAGGCTGAGCCGGAAGCTGATCAACGGCA
TCCGGGACAAGCAGTCCGGCAAGACAATCCTGGATTTCCTGAAGTCCGACGGCTTCGCCAACAGAAACTT
CATGCAGCTGATCCACGACGACAGCCTGACCTTTAAAGAGGACATCCAGAAAGCCCAGGTGTCCGGCCAG
GGCGATAGCCTGCACGAGCACATTGCCAATCTGGCCGGCAGCCCCGCCATTAAGAAGGGCATCCTGCAGA
CAGTGAAGGTGGTGGACGAGCTCGTGAAAGTGATGGGCCGGCACAAGCCCGAGAACATCGTGATCGAAAT
GGCCAGAGAGAACCAGACCACCCAGAAGGGACAGAAGAACAGCCGCGAGAGAATGAAGCGGATCGAAGAG
GGCATCAAAGAGCTGGGCAGCCAGATCCTGAAAGAACACCCCGTGGAAAACACCCAGCTGCAGAACGAGA
AGCTGTACCTGTACTACCTGCAGAATGGGCGGGATATGTACGTGGACCAGGAACTGGACATCAACCGGCT
GTCCGACTACGATGTGGACCATATCGTGCCTCAGAGCTTTCTGAAGGACGACTCCATCGACAACAAGGTG
CTGACCAGAAGCGACAAGAACCGGGGCAAGAGCGACAACGTGCCCTCCGAAGAGGTCGTGAAGAAGATGA
AGAACTACTGGCGGCAGCTGCTGAACGCCAAGCTGATTACCCAGAGAAAGTTCGACAATCTGACCAAGGC
CGAGAGAGGCGGCCTGAGCGAACTGGATAAGGCCGGCTTCATCAAGAGACAGCTGGTGGAAACCCGGCAG
ATCACAAAGCACGTGGCACAGATCCTGGACTCCCGGATGAACACTAAGTACGACGAGAATGACAAGCTGA
TCCGGGAAGTGAAAGTGATCACCCTGAAGTCCAAGCTGGTGTCCGATTTCCGGAAGGATTTCCAGTTTTA
CAAAGTGCGCGAGATCAACAACTACCACCACGCCCACGACGCCTACCTGAACGCCGTCGTGGGAACCGCC
CTGATCAAAAAGTACCCTAAGCTGGAAAGCGAGTTCGTGTACGGCGACTACAAGGTGTACGACGTGCGGA
AGATGATCGCCAAGAGCGAGCAGGAAATCGGCAAGGCTACCGCCAAGTACTTCTTCTACAGCAACATCAT
GAACTTTTTCAAGACCGAGATTACCCTGGCCAACGGCGAGATCCGGAAGCGGCCTCTGATCGAGACAAAC
GGCGAAACCGGGGAGATCGTGTGGGATAAGGGCCGGGATTTTGCCACCGTGCGGAAAGTGCTGAGCATGC
CCCAAGTGAATATCGTGAAAAAGACCGAGGTGCAGACAGGCGGCTTCAGCAAAGAGTCTATCCTGCCCAA
GAGGAACAGCGATAAGCTGATCGCCAGAAAGAAGGACTGGGACCCTAAGAAGTACGGCGGCTTCGACAGC
CCCACCGTGGCCTATTCTGTGCTGGTGGTGGCCAAAGTGGAAAAGGGCAAGTCCAAGAAACTGAAGAGTG
TGAAAGAGCTGCTGGGGATCACCATCATGGAAAGAAGCAGCTTCGAGAAGAATCCCATCGACTTTCTGGA
AGCCAAGGGCTACAAAGAAGTGAAAAAGGACCTGATCATCAAGCTGCCTAAGTACTCCCTGTTCGAGCTG
GAAAACGGCCGGAAGAGAATGCTGGCCTCTGCCGGCGAACTGCAGAAGGGAAACGAACTGGCCCTGCCCT
CCAAATATGTGAACTTCCTGTACCTGGCCAGCCACTATGAGAAGCTGAAGGGCTCCCCCGAGGATAATGA
GCAGAAACAGCTGTTTGTGGAACAGCACAAGCACTACCTGGACGAGATCATCGAGCAGATCAGCGAGTTC
TCCAAGAGAGTGATCCTGGCCGACGCTAATCTGGACAAAGTGCTGTCCGCCTACAACAAGCACCGGGATA
AGCCCATCAGAGAGCAGGCCGAGAATATCATCCACCTGTTTACCCTGACCAATCTGGGAGCCCCTGCCGC
CTTCAAGTACTTTGACACCACCATCGACCGGAAGAGGTACACCAGCACCAAAGAGGTGCTGGACGCCACC
CTGATCCACCAGAGCATCACCGGCCTGTACGAGACACGGATCGACCTGTCTCAGCTGGGAGGCGACAAGC
GTCCTGCTGCTACTAAGAAAGCTGGTCAAGCTAAGAAAAAGAAAGCTAGCGGAGGAAGCGGCGCCACCAA
TTTCAGCCTGCTGAAACAGGCCGGCGACGTGGAAGAGAACCCTGGCCCTATGGTGAGCAAGGGCGAGGAG
GTCATCAAAGAGTTCATGCGCTTCAAGGTGCGCATGGAGGGCTCCATGAACGGCCACGAGTTCGAGATCG
AGGGCGAGGGCGAGGGCCGCCCCTACGAGGGCACCCAGACCGCCAAGCTGAAGGTGACCAAGGGCGGCCC
CCTGCCCTTCGCCTGGGACATCCTGTCCCCCCAGTTCATGTACGGCTCCAAGGCGTACGTGAAGCACCCC
GCCGACATCCCCGATTACAAGAAGCTGTCCTTCCCCGAGGGCTTCAAGTGGGAGCGCGTGATGAACTTCG
AGGACGGCGGTCTGGTGACCGTGACCCAGGACTCCTCCCTGCAGGACGGCACGCTGATCTACAAGGTGAA
GATGCGCGGCACCAACTTCCCCCCCGACGGCCCCGTAATGCAGAAGAAGACCATGGGCTGGGAGGCCTCC
ACCGAGCGCCTGTACCCCCGCGACGGCGTGCTGAAGGGCGAGATCCACCAGGCCCTGAAGCTGAAGGACG
GCGGCCACTACCTGGTGGAGTTCAAGACCATCTACATGGCCAAGAAGCCCGTGCAACTGCCCGGCTACTA
CTACGTGGACACCAAGCTGGACATCACCTCCCACAACGAGGACTACACCATCGTGGAACAGTACGAGCGC
TCCGAGGGCCGCCACCACCTGTTCCTGTACGGCATGGACGAGCTGTACAAGTAAACGCGTTAAGTCGACA
ATCAACCTCTGGATTACAAAATTTGTGAAAGATTGACTGGTATTCTTAACTATGTTGCTCCTTTTACGCT
ATGTGGATACGCTGCTTTAATGCCTTTGTATCATGCTATTGCTTCCCGTATGGCTTTCATTTTCTCCTCC
TTGTATAAATCCTGGTTGCTGTCTCTTTATGAGGAGTTGTGGCCCGTTGTCAGGCAACGTGGCGTGGTGT
GCACTGTGTTTGCTGACGCAACCCCCACTGGTTGGGGCATTGCCACCACCTGTCAGCTCCTTTCCGGGAC
TTTCGCTTTCCCCCTCCCTATTGCCACGGCGGAACTCATCGCCGCCTGCCTTGCCCGCTGCTGGACAGGG
GCTCGGCTGTTGGGCACTGACAATTCCGTGGTGTTGTCGGGGAAATCATCGTCCTTTCCTTGGCTGCTCG
CCTGTGTTGCCACCTGGATTCTGCGCGGGACGTCCTTCTGCTACGTCCCTTCGGCCCTCAATCCAGCGGA
CCTTCCTTCCCGCGGCCTGCTGCCGGCTCTGCGGCCTCTTCCGCGTCTTCGCCTTCGCCCTCAGACGAGT
CGGATCTCCCTTTGGGCCGCCTCCCCGCGTCGACTTTAAGACCAATGACTTACAAGGCAGCTGTAGATCT
TAGCCACTTTTTAAAAGAAAAGGGGGGACTGGAAGGGCTAATTCACTCCCAACGAAGACAAGATCTGCTT
TTTGCTTGTACTGGGTCTCTCTGGTTAGACCAGATCTGAGCCTGGGAGCTCTCTGGCTAACTAGGGAACC
CACTGCTTAAGCCTCAATAAAGCTTGCCTTGAGTGCTTCAAGTAGTGTGTGCCCGTCTGTTGTGTGACTC
TGGTAACTAGAGATCCCTCAGACCCTTTTAGTCAGTGTGGAAAATCTCTAGCAGTACGTATAGTAGTTCA
TGTCATCTTATTATTCAGTATTTATAACTTGCAAAGAAATGAATATCAGAGAGTGAGAGGAACTTGTTTA
TTGCAGCTTATAATGGTTACAAATAAAGCAATAGCATCACAAATTTCACAAATAAAGCATTTTTTTCACT
GCATTCTAGTTGTGGTTTGTCCAAACTCATCAATGTATCTTATCATGTCTGGCTCTAGCTATCCCGCCCC
TAACTCCGCCCATCCCGCCCCTAACTCCGCCCAGTTCCGCCCATTCTCCGCCCCATGGCTGACTAATTTT
TTTTATTTATGCAGAGGCCGAGGCCGCCTCGGCCTCTGAGCTATTCCAGAAGTAGTGAGGAGGCTTTTTT
GGAGGCCTAGGGACGTACCCAATTCGCCCTATAGTGAGTCGTATTACGCGCGCTCACTGGCCGTCGTTTT
ACAACGTCGTGACTGGGAAAACCCTGGCGTTACCCAACTTAATCGCCTTGCAGCACATCCCCCTTTCGCC
AGCTGGCGTAATAGCGAAGAGGCCCGCACCGATCGCCCTTCCCAACAGTTGCGCAGCCTGAATGGCGAAT
GGG
[124 nt withheld, positions 7144-7267]
C
[91 nt withheld, positions 7269-7359]
A
[49 nt withheld, positions 7361-7409]
CCTTTGACGTTGGAGTCCACGTTCTTT
[37 nt withheld, positions 7437-7473]
ACCCTATCTCGGTCTATTCTTTTGATTTATAAGGGATTTTGCCGATTTCGGCCTATTGGTTAAAAAATGA
GCTGATTTAACAAAAATTTAACGCGAATTTTAACAAAATATTAACGCTTACAATTTAGGTGGCACTTTTC
GGGGAAATGTGCGCGGAACCCCTATTTGTTTATTTTTCTAAATACATTCAAATATGTATCCGCTCATGAG
ACAATAACCCTGATAAATGCTTCAATAATATTGAAAAAGGAAGAGTATGAGTATTCAACATTTCCGTGTC
GCCCTTATTCCCTTTTTTGCGGCATTTTGCCTTCCTGTTTTTGCTCACCCAGAAACGCTGGTGAAAGTAA
AAGATGCTGAAGATCAGTTGGGTGCACGAGTGGGTTACATCGAACTGGATCTCAACAGCGGTAAGATCCT
TGAGAGTTTTCGCCCCGAAGAACGTTTTCCAATGATGAGCACTTTTAAAGTTCTGCTATGTGGCGCGGTA
TTATCCCGTATTGACGCCGGGCAAGAGCAACTCGGTCGCCGCATACACTATTCTCAGAATGACTTGGTTG
AGTACTCACCAGTCACAGAAAAGCATCTTACGGATGGCATGACAGTAAGAGAATTATGCAGTGCTGCCAT
AACCATGAGTGATAACACTGCGGCCAACTTACTTCTGACAACGATCGGAGGACCGAAGGAGCTAACCGCT
TTTTTGCACAACATGGGGGATCATGTAACTCGCCTTGATCGTTGGGAACCGGAGCTGAATGAAGCCATAC
CAAACGACGAGCGTGACACCACGATGCCTGTAGCAATGGCAACAACGTTGCGCAAACTATTAACTGGCGA
ACTACTTACTCTAGCTTCCCGGCAACAATTAATAGACTGGATGGAGGCGGATAAAGTTGCAGGACCACTT
CTGCGCTCGGCCCTTCCGGCTGGCTGGTTTATTGCTGATAAATCTGGAGCCGGTGAGCGTGGGTCTCGCG
GTATCATTGCAGCACTGGGGCCAGATGGTAAGCCCTCCCGTATCGTAGTTATCTACACGACGGGGAGTCA
GGCAACTATGGATGAACGAAATAGACAGATCGCTGAGATAGGTGCCTCACTGATTAAGCATTGGTAACTG
TCAGACCAAGTTTACTCATATATACTTTAGATTGATTTAAAACTTCATTTTTAATTTAAAAGGATCTAGG
TGAAGATCCTTTTTGATAATCTCATGACCAAAATCCCTTAACGTGAGTTTTCGTTCCACTGAGCGTCAGA
CCCCGTAGAAAAGATCAAAGGATCTTCTTGAGATCCTTTTTTTCTGCGCGTAATCTGCTGCTTGCAAACA
AAAAAACCACCGCTACCAGCGGTGGTTTGTTTGCCGGATCAAGAGCTACCAACTCTTTTTCCGAAGGTAA
CTGGCTTCAGCAGAGCGCAGATACCAAATACTGTTCTTCTAGTGTAGCCGTAGTTAGGCCACCACTTCAA
GAACTCTGTAGCACCGCCTACATACCTCGCTCTGCTAATCCTGTTACCAGTGGCTGCTGCCAGTGGCGAT
AAGTCGTGTCTTACCGGGTTGGACTCAAGACGATAGTTACCGGATAAGGCGCAGCGGTCGGGCTGAACGG
GGGGTTCGTGCACACAGCCCAGCTTGGAGCGAACGACCTACACCGAACTGAGATACCTACAGCGTGAGCT
ATGAGAAAGCGCCACGCTTCCCGAAGGGAGAAAGGCGGACAGGTATCCGGTAAGCGGCAGGGTCGGAACA
GGAGAGCGCACGAGGGAGCTTCCAGGGGGAAACGCCTGGTATCTTTATAGTCCTGTCGGGTTTCGCCACC
TCTGACTTGAGCGTCGATTTTTGTGATGCTCGTCAGGGGGGCGGAGCCTATGGAAAAACGCCAGCAACGC
GGCCTTTTTACGGTTCCTGGCCTTTTGCTGGCCTTTTGCTCACATGTTCTTTCCTGCGTTATCCCCTGAT
TCTGTGGATAACCGTATTACCGCCTTTGAGTGAGCTGATACCGCTCGCCGCAGCCGAACGACCGAGCGCA
GCGAGTCAGTGAGCGAGGAAGCGGAAGAGCGCCCAATACGCAAACCGCCTCTCCCCGCGCGTTGGCCGAT
TCATTAATGCAGCTGGCACGACAGGTTTCCCGACTGGAAAGCGGGCAGTGAGCGCAACGCAATTAATGTG
AGTTAGCTCACTCATTAGGCACCCCAGGCTTTACACTTTATGCTTCCGGCTCGTATGTTGTGTGGAATTG
TGAGCGGATAACAATTTCACACAGGAAACAGCTATGACCATGATTACGCCAAGCGCGCAATTAACCCTCA
CTAAAGGGAACAAAAGCTGGAGCTGCAAGCGGTACCGTCGACCTGCAGGTTGACATTGATTATTGACTAG
TTATTAATAGTAATCAATTACGGGGTCATTAGTTCATAGCCCATATATGGAGTTCCGCGTTACATAACTT
ACGGTAAATGGCCCGCCTGGCTGACCGCCCAACGACCCCCGCCCATTGACGTCAATAATGACGTATGTTC
CCATAGTAACGCCAATAGGGACTTTCCATTGACGTCAATGGGTGGAGTATTTACGGTAAACTGCCCACTT
GGCAGTACATCAAGTGTATCATATGCCAAGTACGCCCCCTATTGACGTCAATGACGGTAAATGGCCCGCC
TGGCATTATGCCCAGTACATGACCTTATGGGACTTTCCTACTTGGCAGTACATCTACGTATTAGTCATCG
CTATTACCATGGCGCGCCATGCAGGGCCTGAAATAACCTCTGAAAGAGGAACTTGGTTAGGTACCTTCTG
AGGCGGAAAGAACCAGCTGTGGAATGTGTGTCAGTTAGGGTGTGGAAAGTCCCCAGGCTCCCCAGCAGGC
AGAAGTATGCAAAGCATGCATCTCAATTAGTCAGCAACCAGGTGTGGAAAGTCCCCAGGCTCCCCAGCAG
GCAGAAGTATGCAAAGCATGCATCTCAATTAGTCAGCAACCATAGTCCCTTAAGAGGCGCGCCTTAATGT
AGTCTTATGCAATACTCTTGTAGTCTTGCAACATGGTAACGATGAGTTAGCAACATGCCTTACAAGGAGA
GAAAAAGCACCGTGCATGCCGATTGGTGGAAGTAAGGTGGTACGATCGTGCCTTATTAGGAAGGCAACAG
ACGGGTCTGACATGGATTGGACGAACCACTGAATTGCCGCATTGCAGAGATATTGTATTTAAGTGCCTAG
CTCGATACATAAACGGGTCTCTCTGGTTAGACCAGATCTGAGCCTGGGAGCTCTCTGGCTAACTAGGGAA
CCCACTGCTTAAGCCTCAATAAAGCTTGCCTTGAGTGCTTCAAGTAGTGTGTGCCCGTCTGTTGTGTGAC
TCTGGTAACTAGAGATCCCTCAGACCCTTTTAGTCAGTGTGGAAAATCTCTAGCAGTGGCGCCCGAACAG
GGACTTGAAAGCGAAAGGGAAACCAGAGGAGCTCTCTCGACGCAGGACTCGGCTTGCTGAAGCGCGCACG
GCAAGAGGCGAGGGGCGGCGACTGGTGAGTACGCCAAAAATTTTGACTAGCGGAGGCTAGAAGGAGAGAG
ATGGGTGCGAGAGCGTCAGTATTAAGCGGGGGAGAATTAGATCGCGATGGGAAAAAATTCGGTTAAGGCC
AGGGGGAAAGAAAAAATATAAATTAAAACATATAGTATGGGCAAGCAGGGAGCTAGAACGATTCGCAGTT
AATCCTGGCCTGTTAGAAACATCAGAAGGCTGTAGACAAATACTGGGACAGCTACAACCATCCCTTCAGA
CAGGATCAGAAGAACTTAGATCATTATATAATACAGTAGCAACCCTCTATTGTGTGCATCAAAGGATAGA
GATAAAAGACACCAAGGAAGCTTTAGACAAGATAGAGGAAGAGCAAAACAAAAGTAAGACCACCGCACAG
CAAGCGGCCGCTGATCTTCAGACCTGGAGGAGGAGATATGAGGGACAATTGGAGAAGTGAATTATATAAA
TATAAAGTAGTAAAAATTGAACCATTAGGAGTAGCACCCACCAAGGCAAAGAGAAGAGTGGTGCAGAGAG
AAAAAAGAGCAGTGGGAATAGGAGCTTTGTTCCTTGGGTTCTTGGGAGCAGCAGGAAGCACTATGGGCGC
AGCGTCAATGACGCTGACGGTACAGGCCAGACAATTATTGTCTGGTATAGTGCAGCAGCAGAACAATTTG
CTGAGGGCTATTGAGGCGCAACAGCATCTGTTGCAACTCACAGTCTGGGGCATCAAGCAGCTCCAGGCAA
GAATCCTGGCTGTGGAAAGATACCTAAAGGATCAACAGCTCCTGGGGATTTGGGGTTGCTCTGGAAAACT
CATTTGCACCACTGCTGTGCCTTGGAATGCTAGTTGGAGTAATAAATCTCTGGAACAGATTTGGAATCAC
ACGACCTGGATGGAGTGGGACAGAGAAATTAACAATTACACAAGCTTAATACACTCCTTAATTGAAGAAT
CGCAAAACCAGCAAGAAAAGAATGAACAAGAATTATTGGAATTAGATAAATGGGCAAGTTTGTGGAATTG
GTTTAACATAACAAATTGGCTGTGGTATATAAAATTATTCATAATGATAGTAGGAGGCTTGGTAGGTTTA
AGAATAGTTTTTGCTGTACTTTCTATAGTGAATAGAGTTAGGCAGGGATATTCACCATTATCGTTTCAGA
CCCACCTCCCAACCCCGAGGGGACCCGACAGGCCCGAAGGAATAGAAGAAGAAGGTGGAGAGAGAGACAG
AGACAGATCCATTCGATTAGTGAACGGATCGGCACTGCGTGCGCCAATTCTGCAGACAAATGGCAGTATT
CATCCACAATTTTAAAAGAAAAGGGGGGATTGGGGGGTACAGTGCAGGGGAAAGAATAGTAGACATAATA
GCAACAGACATACAAACTAAAGAATTACAAAAACAAATTACAAAAATTCAAAATTTTCGGGTTTATTACA
GGGACAGCAGAGATCCAGTTTGGTTAATTAAGGTACC
